>Addgene plasmid #54359 | LIIbeta R 2-3 | depositor full sequence | sequence record 84579 | Full Sequence
ACTAAGCTGCCGGGTTTGAAACACGGATGATCTCGCGGAGGGTAGCATGTTGATTGTAACGATGACAGAG
CGTTGCTGCCTGTGATCAATTCGGGCACGAACCCAGTGGACATAAGCCTGTTCGGTTCGTAAGCTGTAAT
GCAAGTAGCGTATGCGCTCACGCAACTGGTCCAGAACCTTGACCGAACGCAGCGGTGGTAACGGCGCAGT
GGCGGTTTTCATGGCTTGTTATGACTGTTTTTTTGGGGTACAGTCTATGCCTCGGGCATCCAAGCAGCAA
GCGCGTTACGCCGTGGGTCGATGTTTGATGTTATGGAGCAGCAACGATGTTACGCAGCAGGGCAGTCGCC
CTAAAACAAAGTTAAACATCATGGGGGAAGCGGTGATCGCCGAAGTATCGACTCAACTATCAGAGGTAGT
TGGCGTCATCGAGCGCCATCTCGAACCGACGTTGCTGGCCGTACATTTGTACGGCTCCGCAGTGGATGGC
GGCCTGAAGCCACACAGTGATATTGATTTGCTGGTTACGGTGACCGTAAGGCTTGATGAAACAACGCGGC
GAGCTTTGATCAACGACCTTTTGGAAACTTCGGCTTCCCCTGGAGAGAGCGAGATTCTCCGCGCTGTAGA
AGTCACCATTGTTGTGCACGACGACATCATTCCGTGGCGTTATCCAGCTAAGCGCGAACTGCAATTTGGA
GAATGGCAGCGCAATGACATTCTTGCAGGTATCTTCGAGCCAGCCACGATCGACATTGATCTGGCTATCT
TGCTGACAAAAGCAAGAGAACATAGCGTTGCCTTGGTAGGTCCAGCGGCGGAGGAACTCTTTGATCCGGT
TCCTGAACAGGATCTATTTGAGGCGCTAAATGAAACCTTAACGCTATGGAACTCGCCGCCCGACTGGGCT
GGCGATGAGCGAAATGTAGTGCTTACGTTGTCCCGCATTTGGTACAGCGCAGTAACCGGCAAAATCGCGC
CGAAGGATGTCGCTGCCGACTGGGCAATGGAGCGCCTGCCGGCCCAGTATCAGCCCGTCATACTTGAAGC
TAGACAGGCTTATCTTGGACAAGAAGAAGATCGCTTGGCCTCGCGCGCAGATCAGTTGGAAGAATTTGTC
CACTACGTGAAAGGCGAGATCACCAAGGTAGTCGGCAAATAATGTCTAGCTAGAAATTCGTTCAAGCCGA
CGCCGCTTCGCGGCGCGGCTTAACTCAAGCGTTAGATGCACTAAGCACATAATTGCTCACAGCCAAACTA
TCAGGTCAAGTCTGCTTTTATTATTTTTAAGCGTGCATAATAAGCCCTACACAAATTGGGAGATATATCA
TGCATGACCAAAATCCCTTAACGTGAGTTTTCGTTCCACTGAGCGTCAGACCCCGTAGAAAAGATCAAAG
GATCTTCTGCCGGTAACATGAGCAAAGTCTGCCGCCTTACAACGGCTCTCCCGCTGACGCCGTCCCGGAC
TGATGGGCTGCCTGTATCGAGTGGTGATTTTGTGCCGAGCTGCCGGTCGGGGAGCTGTTGGCTGGCTGGT
GGCAGGATATATTGTGGTGTAAACAAATTGACGCTTAGACGGATTACGGAAGACAAGGGCGACATGAGAC
CAAAGCTGAACGAGAAACGTAAAATGATATAAATATCAATATATTAAATTAGATTTTGCATAAAAAACAG
ACTACATAATACTGTAAAACACAACATATCCAGTCACTATGGCGGCCCCTCGAGGGGCCGCATTAGGCAC
CCCAGGCTTTACACTTTATGCTTCCGGCTCGTATAATGTGTGGATTTTGAGTTAGGATCCGTCGAGATTT
TCAGGAGCTAAGGAAGCTAAAATGGAGAAAAAAATCACTGGATATACCACCGTTGATATATCCCAATGGC
ATCGTAAAGAACATTTTGAGGCATTTCAGTCAGTTGCTCAATGTACCTATAACCAGACCGTTCAGCTGGA
TATTACGGCCTTTTTAAAGACCGTAAAGAAAAATAAGCACAAGTTTTATCCGGCCTTTATTCACATTCTT
GCCCGCCTGATGAATGCTCATCCGGAATTCCGTATGGCAATGAAAGACGGTGAGCTGGTGATATGGGATA
GTGTTCACCCTTGTTACACCGTTTTCCATGAGCAAACTGAAACGTTTTCATCGCTCTGGAGTGAATACCA
CGACGATTTCCGGCAGTTTCTACACATATATTCGCAAGATGTGGCGTGTTACGGTGAAAACCTGGCCTAT
TTCCCTAAAGGGTTTATTGAGAATATGTTTTTCGTGTCAGCCAATCCCTGGGTGAGTTTCACCAGTTTTG
ATTTAAACGTGGCCAATATGGACAACTTCTTCGCCCCCGTTTTCACCATGGGCAAATATTATACGCAAGG
CGACAAGGTGCTGATGCCGCTGGCGATTCAGGTTCATCATGCCGTTTGTGATGGCTTCCATGTCGGCAGA
ATGCTTAATGAATTACAACAGTACTGCGATGAGTGGCAGGGCGGGGCGTAATCTAGAGGATCCGGCTTAC
TAAAAGCCAGATAACAGTATGCGTATTTGCGCGCTGATTTTTGCGGTATAAGAATATATACTGATATGTA
TACCCGAAGTATGTCAAAAAGAGGTATGCTATGAAGCAGCGTATTACAGTGACAGTTGACAGCGACAGCT
ATCAGTTGCTCAAGGCATATATGATGTCAATATCTCCGGTCTGGTAAGCACAACCATGCAGAATGAAGCC
CGTCGTCTGCGTGCCGAACGCTGGAAAGCGGAAAATCAGGAAGGGATGGCTGAGGTCGCCCGGTTTATTG
AAATGAACGGCTCTTTTGCTGACGAGAACAGGGGCTGGTGAAATGCAGTTTAAGGTTTACACCTATAAAA
GAGAGAGCCGTTATCGTCTGTTTGTGGATGTACAGAGTGATATTATTGACACGCCCGGGCGACGGATGGT
GATCCCCCTGGCCAGTGCACGTCTGCTGTCAGATAAAGTCCCCCGTGAACTTTACCCGGTGGTGCATATC
GGGGATGAAAGCTGGCGCATGATGACCACCGATATGGCCAGTGTGCCGGTTTCCGTTATCGGGGAAGAAG
TGGCTGATCTCAGCCACCGCGAAAATGACATCAAAAACGCCATTAACCTGATGTTCTGGGGAATATAAAT
GTCAGGCTCCCTTATACACAGCCAGTCTGCAGGTCGACGGTCTCACCGCATTGTTGTCTTCTCTGGTTTA
AACTATCAGTGTTTGACAGGATATATTGGCGGGTAAACCTAAGAGAAAAGAGCGTTTATTAGAATAATCG
GATATTTAAAAGGGCGTGAAAAGGTTTATCCGTTCGTCCATTTGTATGTGCATGCCAACCACAGGGTTCC
CCTCGGGATCAAAGTACTTTGATCCAACCCCTCCGCTGCTATAGTGCAGTCGGCTTCTGACGTTCAGTGC
AGCCTTCTTCTGAAAACGACATGTCGCACAAGTCCTAAGTTACGCGACAGGCTGCCGCCCTGCCCTTTTC
CTGGCGTTTTCTTGTCGCGTGTTTTAGTCGCATAAAGTAGAATACTTGCGACTAGAACCGGAGACATTAC
GCCATGAACAAGAGCGCCGCCGCTGGCCTGCTGGGCTATGCCCGCGTCAGCACCGACGACCAGGACTTGA
CCAACCAACGGGCCGAACTGCACGCGGCCGGCTGCACCAAGCTGTTTTCCGAGAAGATCACCGGCACCAG
GCGCGACCGCCCGGAGCTGGCCAGGATGCTTGACCACCTACGCCCTGGCGACGTTGTGACAGTGACCAGG
CTAGACCGCCTGGCCCGCAGCACCCGCGACCTACTGGACATTGCCGAGCGCATCCAGGAGGCCGGCGCGG
GCCTGCGTAGCCTGGCAGAGCCGTGGGCCGACACCACCACGCCGGCCGGCCGCATGGTGTTGACCGTGTT
CGCCGGCATTGCCGAGTTCGAGCGTTCCCTAATCATCGACCGCACCCGGAGCGGGCGCGAGGCCGCCAAG
GCCCGAGGCGTGAAGTTTGGCCCCCGCCCTACCCTCACCCCGGCACAGATCGCGCACGCCCGCGAGCTGA
TCGACCAGGAAGGCCGCACCGTGAAAGAGGCGGCTGCACTGCTTGGCGTGCATCGCTCGACCCTGTACCG
CGCACTTGAGCGCAGCGAGGAAGTGACGCCCACCGAGGCCAGGCGGCGCGGTGCCTTCCGTGAGGACGCA
TTGACCGAGGCCGACGCCCTGGCGGCCGCCGAGAATGAACGCCAAGAGGAACAAGCATGAAACCGCACCA
GGACGGCCAGGACGAACCGTTTTTCATTACCGAAGAGATCGAGGCGGAGATGATCGCGGCCGGGTACGTG
TTCGAGCCGCCCGCGCACATCTCAACCGTGCGGCTGCATGAAATCCTGGCCGGTTTGTCTGATGCCAAGC
TGGCGGCCTGGCCGGCCAGCTTGGCCGCTGAAGAAACCGAGCGCCGCCGTCTAAAAAGGTGATGTGTATT
TGAGTAAAACAGCTTGCGTCATGCGGTCGCTGCGTATATGATGCGATGAGTAAATAAACAAATACGCAAG
GGGAACGCATGAAGGTTATCGCTGTACTTAACCAGAAAGGCGGGTCAGGCAAGACGACCATCGCAACCCA
TCTAGCCCGCGCCCTGCAACTCGCCGGGGCCGATGTTCTGTTAGTCGATTCCGATCCCCAGGGCAGTGCC
CGCGATTGGGCGGCCGTGCGGGAAGATCAACCGCTAACCGTTGTCGGCATCGACCGCCCGACGATTGACC
GCGACGTGAAGGCCATCGGCCGGCGCGACTTCGTAGTGATCGACGGAGCGCCCCAGGCGGCGGACTTGGC
TGTGTCCGCGATCAAGGCAGCCGACTTCGTGCTGATTCCGGTGCAGCCAAGCCCTTACGACATATGGGCC
ACCGCCGACCTGGTGGAGCTGGTTAAGCAGCGCATTGAGGTCACGGATGGAAGGCTACAAGCGGCCTTTG
TCGTGTCGCGGGCGATCAAAGGCACGCGCATCGGCGGTGAGGTTGCCGAGGCGCTGGCCGGGTACGAGCT
GCCCATTCTTGAGTCCCGTATCACGCAGCGCGTGAGCTACCCAGGCACTGCCGCCGCCGGCACAACCGTT
CTTGAATCAGAACCCGAGGGCGACGCTGCCCGCGAGGTCCAGGCGCTGGCCGCTGAAATTAAATCAAAAC
TCATTTGAGTTAATGAGGTAAAGAGAAAATGAGCAAAAGCACAAACACGCTAAGTGCCGGCCGTCCGAGC
GCACGCAGCAGCAAGGCTGCAACGTTGGCCAGCCTGGCAGACACGCCAGCCATGAAGCGGGTCAACTTTC
AGTTGCCGGCGGAGGATCACACCAAGCTGAAGATGTACGCGGTACGCCAAGGCAAGACCATTACCGAGCT
GCTATCTGAATACATCGCGCAGCTACCAGAGTAAATGAGCAAATGAATAAATGAGTAGATGAATTTTAGC
GGCTAAAGGAGGCGGCATGGAAAATCAAGAACAACCAGGCACCGACGCCGTGGAATGCCCCATGTGTGGA
GGAACGGGCGGTTGGCCAGGCGTAAGCGGCTGGGTTGCCTGCCGGCCCTGCAATGGCACTGGAACCCCCA
AGCCCGAGGAATCGGCGTGAGCGGTCGCAAACCATCCGGCCCGGTACAAATCGGCGCGGCGCTGGGTGAT
GACCTGGTGGAGAAGTTGAAGGCCGCGCAGGCCGCCCAGCGGCAACGCATCGAGGCAGAAGCACGCCCCG
GTGAATCGTGGCAAGCGGCCGCTGATCGAATCCGCAAAGAATCCCGGCAACCGCCGGCAGCCGGTGCGCC
GTCGATTAGGAAGCCGCCCAAGGGCGACGAGCAACCAGATTTTTTCGTTCCGATGCTCTATGACGTGGGC
ACCCGCGATAGTCGCAGCATCATGGACGTGGCCGTTTTCCGTCTGTCGAAGCGTGACCGACGAGCTGGCG
AGGTGATCCGCTACGAGCTTCCAGACGGGCACGTAGAGGTTTCCGCAGGGCCGGCCGGCATGGCCAGTGT
GTGGGATTACGACCTGGTACTGATGGCGGTTTCCCATCTAACCGAATCCATGAACCGATACCGGGAAGGG
AAGGGAGACAAGCCCGGCCGCGTGTTCCGTCCACACGTTGCGGACGTACTCAAGTTCTGCCGGCGAGCCG
ATGGCGGAAAGCAGAAAGACGACCTGGTAGAAACCTGCATTCGGTTAAACACCACGCACGTTGCCATGCA
GCGTACGAAGAAGGCCAAGAACGGCCGCCTGGTGACGGTATCCGAGGGTGAAGCCTTGATTAGCCGCTAC
AAGATCGTAAAGAGCGAAACCGGGCGGCCGGAGTACATCGAGATCGAGCTAGCTGATTGGATGTACCGCG
AGATCACAGAAGGCAAGAACCCGGACGTGCTGACGGTTCACCCCGATTACTTTTTGATCGATCCCGGCAT
CGGCCGTTTTCTCTACCGCCTGGCACGCCGCGCCGCAGGCAAGGCAGAAGCCAGATGGTTGTTCAAGACG
ATCTACGAACGCAGTGGCAGCGCCGGAGAGTTCAAGAAGTTCTGTTTCACCGTGCGCAAGCTGATCGGGT
CAAATGACCTGCCGGAGTACGATTTGAAGGAGGAGGCGGGGCAGGCTGGCCCGATCCTAGTCATGCGCTA
CCGCAACCTGATCGAGGGCGAAGCATCCGCCGGTTCCTAATGTACGGAGCAGATGCTAGGGCAAATTGCC
CTAGCAGGGGAAAAAGGTCGAAAAGGACTCTTTCCTGTGGATAGCACGTACATTGGGAACCCAAAGCCGT
ACATTGGGAACCGGAACCCGTACATTGGGAACCCAAAGCCGTACATTGGGAACCGGTCACACATGTAAGT
GACTGATATAAAAGAGAAAAAAGGCGATTTTTCCGCCTAAAACTCTTTAAAACTTATTAAAACTCTTAAA
ACCCGCCTGGCCTGTGCATAACTGTCTGGCCAGCGCACAGCCGAAGAGCTGCAAAAAGCGCCTACCCTTC
GGTCGCTGCGCTCCCTACGCCCCGCCGCTTCGCGTCGGCCTATCGCGGCCGCTGGCCGCTCAAAAATGGC
TGGCCTACGGCCAGGCAATCTACCAGGGCGCGGACAAGCCGCGCCGTCGCCACTCGACCGCCGGCGCCCA
CATCAAGGCACCCTGCCTCGCGCGTTTCGGTGATGACGGTGAAAACCTCTGACACATGCAGCTCCCGGAG
ACAGTCACAGCTTGTCTGTAAGCGGATGCCGGGAGCAGACAAGCCCGTCAGGGCGCGTCAGCGGGTGTTG
GCGGGTGTCGGGGCGCAGCCATGACCCAGTCACGTAGCGATAGCGGAGTGTATACTGGCTTAACTATGCG
GCATCAGAGCAGATTGTACTGAGAGTGCACCATATGCGGTGTGAAATACCGCACAGATGCGTAAGGAGAA
AATACCGCATCAGGCGCTCTTCCGCTTCCTCGCTCACTGACTCGCTGCGCTCGGTCGTTCGGCTGCGGCG
AGCGGTATCAGCTCACTCAAAGGCGGTAATACGGTTATCCACAGAATCAGGGGATAACGCAGGAAAGAAC
ATGTGAGCAAAAGGCCAGCAAAAGGCCAGGAACCGTAAAAAGGCCGCGTTGCTGGCGTTTTTCCATAGGC
TCCGCCCCCCTGACGAGCATCACAAAAATCGACGCTCAAGTCAGAGGTGGCGAAACCCGACAGGACTATA
AAGATACCAGGCGTTTCCCCCTGGAAGCTCCCTCGTGCGCTCTCCTGTTCCGACCCTGCCGCTTACCGGA
TACCTGTCCGCCTTTCTCCCTTCGGGAAGCGTGGCGCTTTCTCATAGCTCACGCTGTAGGTATCTCAGTT
CGGTGTAGGTCGTTCGCTCCAAGCTGGGCTGTGTGCACGAACCCCCCGTTCAGCCCGACCGCTGCGCCTT
ATCCGGTAACTATCGTCTTGAGTCCAACCCGGTAAGACACGACTTATCGCCACTGGCAGCAGCCACTGGT
AACAGGATTAGCAGAGCGAGGTATGTAGGCGGTGCTACAGAGTTCTTGAAGTGGTGGCCTAACTACGGCT
ACACTAGAAGGACAGTATTTGGTATCTGCGCTCTGCTGAAGCCAGTTACCTTCGGAAAAAGAGTTGGTAG
CTCTTGATCCGGCAAACAAACCACCGCTGGTAGCGGTGGTTTTTTTGTTTGCAAGCAGCAGATTACGCGC
AGAAAAAAAGGATCTCAAGAAGATCCTTTGATCTTTTCTACGGGGTCTGACGCTCATCGGAAGAACGGCA
Features (pLannotate 1.2.2; 18 found; start..end, strand, type, name):
    109..132     +  promoter       Pc promoter (fragment): intI1 (promoter lies within the coding sequence); class 1 integron promoter
    308..364     +  CDS            GmR (fragment): gentamycin acetyltransferase; aacC1; confers resistance to gentamycin
    375..1162    +  CDS            SmR (fragment): aminoglycoside adenylyltransferase (Murphy, 1985); aadA; confers resistance to spectinomycin and streptomycin
   1540..1564    +  misc_feature   LB T-DNA repeat: left border repeat from nopaline C58 T-DNA
   1612..1721    +  protein_bind   attR1 (fragment): mutant version of attR; recombination site for the Gateway® LR reaction LR Clonase™
   1758..1788    +  promoter       lac UV5 promoter: E. coli lac promoter with an "up" mutation
   1812..1841    +  promoter       cat promoter (fragment): promoter of the E. coli cat gene encoding chloramphenicol acetyltransferase
   1842..2498    +  CDS            cat: CAT_ECOLX - Experimental evidence at protein level: Swiss-Prot protein existence level 1. This enzyme is an effector of chloramphenicol resistance in bacteria. From Escherichia coli. This protein is used as a marker in many commonly used cloning vectors, such as pACYC184.
   2680..2838    +  CDS            ccdA (fragment): CCDA_ECO57 - Also known as H, letA. Experimental evidence at protein level: Swiss-Prot protein existence level 1. Antitoxin component of a type II toxin-antitoxin (TA) system which inhibits the post-segregational killing (PSK) of plasmid-free cells, also referred to as a plasmid addiction system. Binds to and blocks the activity of CcdB; will also remove bound CcdB protein from the CcdB-GyrA complex by forming a CcdA-CcdB complex, a process termed rejuvenation. Functions as a transcriptional corepressor for the ccdAB operon, repression also requires CcdB (By similarity). From Escherichia coli
   2843..3148    +  CDS            ccdB: CcdB, a bacterial toxin that poisons DNA gyrase; ccdB; Plasmids containing the ccdB gene cannot be propagated in standard E. coli strains.
   3234..3258    +  misc_feature   RB T-DNA repeat: right border repeat from nopaline C58 T-DNA
   3598..3999    +  CDS            Y4CG_SINFN (fragment): Protein inferred from homology: Swiss-Prot protein existence level 3. From Sinorhizobium fredii (strain NBRC 101917 / NGR234).
   4559..5188    +  CDS            pVS1 StaA: stability protein from the Pseudomonas plasmid pVS1 (Heeb et al., 2000)
   5617..6690    +  CDS            pVS1 RepA: replication protein from the Pseudomonas plasmid pVS1 (Heeb et al., 2000)
   6756..6950    +  rep_origin     pVS1 oriV: origin of replication for the Pseudomonas plasmid pVS1 (Heeb et al., 2000)
   7153..7192    +  CDS            rop (fragment): Rop protein, which maintains plasmids at low copy number; rop
   7294..7434    +  misc_feature   bom: basis of mobility region from pBR322
   7620..8208    -  rep_origin     ori: high-copy-number ColE1/pMB1/pBR322/pUC origin of replication
