[The description below was written by a language model from this plasmid's Addgene catalogue record and pLannotate feature annotations shown in this document.]
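Description:
LIIbeta R 2-3 is an empty binary plant expression backbone of about 8.3 kb, built on the pCAMBIA-derived Xpre2-S vector and belonging to a modular, type IIS restriction enzyme-based plasmid assembly kit for multigene expression, gene silencing and silencing rescue in plants. The depositor describes it as a level II/level IV (LII/LIV) acceptor backbone. It carries no gene of interest and no plant promoter or plant selection marker is annotated. These elements are meant to be supplied by the modules assembled into it.

The backbone has a high-copy ColE1/pMB1-type origin with the pBR322 bom region for propagation in E. coli. It also has the pVS1 replication and stability functions (oriV, RepA, StaA), which maintain the plasmid in Agrobacterium. Backbone selection relies on an aadA aminoglycoside adenylyltransferase gene conferring spectinomycin/streptomycin resistance, preceded by integron promoter and gentamicin-resistance gene remnants.

Between the nopaline-type left and right T-DNA border repeats sits a counter-selection cassette consisting of a chloramphenicol acetyltransferase gene and the gyrase-poisoning toxin gene ccdB, with fragments of attR1 and ccdA left over from the Gateway-style source of the cassette. According to the depositor, this cassette was inserted by Esp3I cut-ligation and is flanked by the appropriate type IIS fusion sites. The record does not explicitly explain the "R 2-3" in the name. Because of ccdB, the empty vector is grown in the ccdB-tolerant strain DB3.1 under chloramphenicol and spectinomycin. When assembled modules replace the cassette, the toxin and chloramphenicol marker are lost, so correct products can be recovered in standard strains and the resulting T-DNA delivered to plants via Agrobacterium.
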