Addgene plasmid #54359: LIIbeta R 2-3
Purpose: (Empty Backbone)
Depositing lab: Martin Parniske. Depositing organization: Ludwig-Maximilians-Universitaet Muenchen (LMU). Publication: A modular plasmid assembly kit for multigene expression, gene silencing and silencing rescue in plants. Binder A, Lambert J, Morbitzer R, Popp C, Ott T, Lahaye T, Parniske M. PLoS One. 2014 Feb 13;9(2):e88218. doi: 10.1371/journal.pone.0088218. eCollection 2014. PubMed 24551083.
Backbone
  Vector backbone: Xpre2-S (pCAMBIA)
  Backbone manufacturer: CAMBIA
  Vector type: plant expression
Growth in bacteria
  Bacterial resistance: Chloramphenicol and Spectinomycin, 25 & 50 μg/mL
  Growth temperature: 37°C
  Growth strain: DB3.1
  Copy number: High Copy
Gene/Insert
  Gene/Insert name: None
Terms and licenses: Academic/Nonprofit Terms; Industry Terms: Not Available to Industry
Depositor comments: binary expression vector. LII/LIV backbone. ccdB cassettes (ccdB and chloramphenicol resistance gene) were added between the borders by Esp3I cut-ligation, flanked by appropriate type IIS fusion sites
How to cite: LIIbeta R 2-3 was a gift from Martin Parniske (Addgene plasmid # 54359 ; http://n2t.net/addgene:54359 ; RRID:Addgene_54359)
