>Addgene plasmid #54359 | LIIbeta R 2-3 | addgene partial sequence | sequence record 87769 | RB-F1 5'-ggataaaccttttcacgccc-3'
GAGACCGTCGACCTGCAGACTGGCTGTGTATAAGGGAGCCTGACATTTATATTCCCCAGAACATCAGGTT
AATGGCGTTTTTGATGTCATTTTCGCGGTGGCTGAGATCAGCCACTTCTTCCCCGATAACGGAAACCGGC
ACACTGGCCATATCGGTGGTCATCATGCGCCAGCTTTCATCCCCGATATGCACCACCGGGTAAAGTTCAC
GGGGGACTTTATCTGACAGCAGACGTGCACTGGCCAGGGGGATCACCATCCGTCGCCCGGGCGTGTCAAT
AATATCACTCTGTACATCCACAAACAGACGATAACGGCTCTCTCTTTTATAGGTGTAAACCTTAAACTGC
ATTTCACCAGCCCCTGTTCTCGTCAGCAAAAGAGCCGTTCATTTCAATAAACCGGGCGACCTCAGCCATC
CCTTCCTGATTTTCCGCTTTCCAGCGTTCGGCACGCAGACGACGGGCTTCATTCTGCATGGTTGTGCTTA
CCAGACCGGAGATATTGACATCATATATGCCTTGAGCAACTGATAGCTGTCGCTGTCAACTGTCACTGTA
ATACGCTGCTTCATAGCATACCTCTTTTTGACATACTTCGGGTATACATATCAGTATATATTCTTATACC
GCAAAAATCAGCGCGCAAATACGCATACTGTTATCTGGCTTTTAGTAAGCCGGATCCTCTAGATTAC
