>Addgene plasmid #54359 | LIIbeta R 2-3 | addgene partial sequence | sequence record 87771 | LB-F1 5'-gtggtgtaaacaaattgacgc-3'
AAGCTGAACGAGAAACGTAAAATGATATAAATATCAATATATTAAATTAGATTTTGCATAAAAAACAGAC
TACATAATACTGTAAAACACAACATATCCAGTCACTATGGCGGCCCCTCGAGGGGCCGCATTAGGCACCC
CAGGCTTTACACTTTATGCTTCCGGCTCGTATAATGTGTGGATTTTGAGTTAGGATCCGTCGAGATTTTC
AGGAGCTAAGGAAGCTAAAATGGAGAAAAAAATCACTGGATATACCACCGTTGATATATCCCAATGGCAT
CGTAAAGAACATTTTGAGGCATTTCAGTCAGTTGCTCAATGTACCTATAACCAGACCGTTCAGCTGGATA
TTACGGCCTTTTTAAAGACCGTAAAGAAAAATAAGCACAAGTTTTATCCGGCCTTTATTCACATTCTTGC
CCGCCTGATGAATGCTCATCCGGAATTCCGTATGGCAATGAAAGACGGTGAGCTGGTGATATGGGATAGT
GTTCACCCTTGTTACACCGTTTTCCATGAGCAAACTGAAACGTTTTCATCGCTCTGGAGTGAATACCACG
ACGATTTCCGGCAGTTTCTACACATATATTCGCAAGATGTGGCGTGTTACGGTGAAAACCTGGCCTATTT
CCCTAAAGGGTTTATTGAGAATATGTTTTTCGTGTCAGCCAATCCCTGGGTGAGTTTCACCAGTTTTGAT
TTAAACGTGGCCAATATGGACAACTTCTTCGCCCCCGTTTTCACCATGGGCAAATATTATACGCAAGGC
